Addgene plasmid #31494: AP-p003
Depositing lab: David Wang. Depositing organization: Washington University in Saint Louis. Publication: Identification of a novel polyomavirus from patients with acute respiratory tract infections. Gaynor AM, Nissen MD, Whiley DM, Mackay IM, Lambert SB, Wu G, Brennan DC, Storch GA, Sloots TP, Wang D. PLoS Pathog. 2007 May 4. 3(5):e64. 10.1371/journal.ppat.0030064 PubMed 17480120.
Backbone
  Vector backbone: pCR4-TOPO
  Backbone size w/o insert (bp): 3956
  Vector type: Bacterial Expression
Growth in bacteria
  Bacterial resistance: Ampicillin and Kanamycin, 100 & 50 μg/mL
  Growth temperature: 37°C
  Growth strain: DH5alpha
  Copy number: High Copy
Gene/Insert
  Gene/Insert name: Half genome of WU polyomavirus (alt name: WUV (2056-4283))
  Species: Polyomavirus
  Insert size (bp): 2228
  Cloning method: TOPO Cloning
  Sequencing primers: 5′ T3; 3′ T7
Terms and licenses: Academic/Nonprofit Terms; Industry Terms: Not Available to Industry
How to cite: AP-p003 was a gift from David Wang (Addgene plasmid # 31494 ; http://n2t.net/addgene:31494 ; RRID:Addgene_31494)
