[The description below was written by a language model from this plasmid's Addgene catalogue record.]
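Description:
AP-p003 is a bacterial cloning plasmid that carries a subgenomic fragment of WU polyomavirus in the pCR4-TOPO backbone. The backbone is recorded as 3956 bp without insert. It is a high-copy vector propagated in E. coli and selected with ampicillin and kanamycin. The repository lists the vector type as bacterial expression, but pCR4-TOPO is generally used as a TOPO cloning and sequencing vector for PCR products. The record names no promoter intended to drive expression of viral sequences.

The insert is a 2228 bp segment described as half of the WU polyomavirus genome, covering viral coordinates 2056 to 4283, and it was introduced by TOPO cloning. T3 and T7 primer sites flank the cloning site and are listed as the 5′ and 3′ sequencing primers, so the viral fragment can be read from both ends. The record does not say which viral open reading frames or regulatory regions fall within this interval, and no feature table is provided. No tags, reporters or mutations are recorded.

The plasmid is associated with work that identified a novel polyomavirus in patients with acute respiratory tract infections. The clone most plausibly serves as a stable source of cloned viral DNA, for example for sequence confirmation, as a PCR template or positive control, or for assembling a larger genomic clone with a complementary half. The record itself does not specify an intended application. Because the plasmid holds only part of the genome, it would not be expected to yield infectious virus.
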