>Addgene plasmid #31494 | AP-p003 | depositor partial sequence | sequence record 14425 | Author sequence
TCCTGTGCTTAATGCTGGCATACTTACTACAGGGGGTGTAGGAGGTATTGCTGGTCCCCAACTTTATTTT
TGGGCAGTTGGAGGACAGCCCTTGGATGTGCTAGGACTTGCTCCCACTGAAAAATACAAGGGGCCTGCTC
AGTATACTGTAAATCCTAAAACCAATGGTACTGTGCCTCATGTTTATTCCAGTTCTGAAACACCCAGGGC
AAGGGTCACTAATGAAAAGTACAGCATTGAATCATGGGTGGCAGACCCTAGCCGCAATGATAACTGCAGA
TACTTTGGCAGAATGGTTGGAGGGGCTGCAACTCCACCAGTGGTGTCATTTAGTAATAATAGCACAATTC
CACTGTTGGATGAAAATGGCATTGGCATTCTTTGCTTGCAAGGTAGATTGTACATAACTTGTGCTGACCT
TTTGGGAGTTAACAAAAATAGAGTACATACAGGGCTTTCCAGATTTTTTAGGCTACACTTTAGACAAAGA
AGGGTTAGAAACCCATATACTATAAATTTGCTTTATAAGCAGGTGTTTAATAAGCCAGCTGATGACATTA
GTGGGCAACTGCAGGTTACAGAGGTTACTATGACTGAAGAAACAGGGCCCTTGCCTCCCACAGTAGAGGG
AAATGTTGGTGTACCCACAACCAGTAATTTGTCTCATTTGCCTGCAACTGTAACTTTACAAGCCACAGGC
CCAATACTAAACACACAAGGATAATGTAATAAATGCAGTTTATTAATAAAGCAATTTTAAGCATTGTGTT
TTTCAAGTATGTTGCATCCATTTGTTACATTCATTTGCATGTCAGCAAATTCAGTAAGGCCTATATATTT
GTCTAACAGTTCTTTCCAATACACAACTTTAGCTTGTATACATGGGTGAAAATCACTAACAGGCCTGCAC
CATATTAACATAATTAAAATACACATTCCACTTTGTAAAACTCTTTTTACCATTAGTTCTGGAGTTTTAT
CCAGACTTTCTTTTAAGTGTCTTTTGGGTGTAAAAAGTACAGTTTTATGAAATCTAGGAGCCAAAGTAGC
AGGGACTAAATATTCATTCATTGTTACAATACCTGGAGGAAAAATTTGTGACCTTTTATTTAAATGTTTT
TTTTCTAAATTAACTTTAACACTTCCATCTAAATAGTCTCTTAAATTATCTAAGTTACTCATTCCATTTC
CAGATGGTAACAGTTTATTATCTCCTACTTGACCTTTTACATCTTCAAATACTACTGTAAATTGATCTAT
TGCAACTCCTAACTCAAAGTTTAATCTATCAGCTGGAATATTAATATTTAAGGCCTTTCCTCCACAAAGG
TCAAGTAAAGCAGCAGCAACAGTTGTTTTACCACTGTTTATAGGCCCCTTAAAAACCCAATACCTTTTTT
TAGGTACATTTTCAACTATAACTTTTAGGTACCTGTATACAAGCTCATCTATTTTACCATTTAGGCCTAA
ATACCAGGCTACACCAGCCATATATAATAAAACATCTTGCTCACCTTTAATAGTTTTATCCATTTTGTCC
AGTATTTTTTCAAATCTTCTAGCTAATAAATCTTCTCTGGACATATTTAAACTATCTACCCTTCTTTTTG
CAATAACCACATCAATAGCCTGTTGACACACATTTTTTTGACTTTTACTGTCTGAAAATAGTAAAGCATT
TTTTTGATGTTCCATATGAAGTCTATTATGAGTTGCATCTTCATTACTATTGCATTTTTCACACTCTTCT
ACCTTAATAGATAGTTGTAAATATAATCCAAGTAATAAGTACACATCATCAATTCCTAATTCTAAAGCAA
ATTCTGACAAAGCCTTCCAATTTAATTGATCTTTAAACTCCCCATATAAATCCTCAGCTTTAAAATCATT
TTCTTTTAAGCCACCAGGAATATTTTCTTCACATAAAGTAAATGGATCTCTAGTCATTCTACTATATAAA
CCATATGCATTATTAACACCTTTACAAAATAAAAAGCTAATAGTACAGTATCCCTTACAAAAGTTATTAA
CAGCACTAACTCTATGTCTAAAAGGTGTTAAAATAAACACAAGTGCAGTATTATAATAAGAATGTCTACT
TGCAAAATTACATTTAAACTTACTTAAAAGTTTTTTATATAGGGTTTCTGCCTTTTCTTTGGTGGTATGT
ATTACAAATGCAGTTAAAGTTCTATTACTAAATACAGCTTGAGACACAAATTCTTCCA
