>Addgene plasmid #31494 | AP-p003 | addgene partial sequence | sequence record 37993 | T3 5'-GCAATTAACCCTCACTAAAGG-3'
TCGCCTTTGGAGATTTGTGTCTCAAGCTGTATTTAGTAATAGAACTTTAACTGCATTTGTAATACATACC
ACCAAAGAAAAGGCAGAAACCCTATATAAAAAACTTTTAAGTAAGTTTAAATGTAATTTTGCAAGTAGAC
ATTCTTATTATAATACTGCACTTGTGTTTATTTTAACACCTTTTAGACATAGAGTTAGTGCTGTTAATAA
CTTTTGTAAGGGATACTGTACTATTAGCTTTTTATTTTGTAAAGGTGTTAATAATGCATATGGTTTATAT
AGTAGAATGACTAGAGATCCATTTACTTTATGTGAAGAAAATATTCCTGGTGGCTTAAAAGAAAATGATT
TTAAAGCTGAGGATTTATATGGGGAGTTTAAAGATCAATTAAATTGGAAGGCTTTGTCAGAATTTGCTTT
AGAATTAGGAATTGATGATGTGTACTTATTACTTGGATTATATTTACAACTATCTATTAAGGTAGAAGAG
TGTGAAAAATGCAATAGTAATGAAGATGCAACTCATAATAGACTTCATATGGAACATCAAAAAAATGCTT
TACTATTTTCAGACAGTAAAAGTCAAAAAAATGTGTGTCAACAGGCTATTGATGTGGTTATTGCAAAAAG
AAGGGTAGATAGTTTAAATATGTCCAGAGAAGATTTATTAGCTAGAAGATTTGAAAAAATACTGGACAAA
ATGGATAAAACTATTAAAGGTGAGCAAGATG
